>Addgene plasmid #118597 | pX330_human CDK1 | depositor partial sequence | sequence record 224228 | targeting site sequence
ATTTCCCGAATTGCAGTACT
